Addgene plasmid #109721: p3E-rab6ba
Purpose: Multisite gateway vector for 3' tagging with rab6ba
Depositing lab: Rob Parton. Depositing organization: University of Queensland, Institute for Molecular Bioscience. Publication: In vivo cell biological screening identifies an endocytic capture mechanism for T-tubule formation. Hall TE, Martel N, Ariotti N, Xiong Z, Lo HP, Ferguson C, Rae J, Lim YW, Parton RG. Nat Commun. 2020 Jul 24;11(1):3711. doi: 10.1038/s41467-020-17486-w. PubMed 32709891.
Backbone
  Vector backbone: pDONR p2R-p3
  Vector type: Zebrafish plasmids
Growth in bacteria
  Bacterial resistance: Kanamycin, 50 μg/mL
  Growth temperature: 37°C
  Growth strain: DH5alpha
  Copy number: High Copy
Gene/Insert
  Gene/Insert name: rab6ba
  Species: D. rerio (zebrafish)
  Entrez Gene: rab6ba (a.k.a. rab6b, zgc:110405)
  Cloning method: Gateway Cloning
Terms and licenses: Academic/Nonprofit Terms; Industry Terms: Not Available to Industry
How to cite: p3E-rab6ba was a gift from Rob Parton (Addgene plasmid # 109721 ; http://n2t.net/addgene:109721 ; RRID:Addgene_109721)
