[The description below was written by a language model from this plasmid's Addgene catalogue record and the feature table of its GenBank file.]
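Description:
p3E-rab6ba is a 3,274 bp MultiSite Gateway 3' entry clone built in the pDONR P2R-P3 backbone and catalogued among zebrafish plasmids. It carries the zebrafish (D. rerio) rab6ba gene (also known as rab6b), which encodes a Rab-family small GTPase. The insert was introduced by Gateway cloning. The plasmid is maintained in E. coli through a high-copy ColE1/pUC-type origin and is selected with kanamycin via the aph(3')-Ia (KanR) gene.

The two held sequence records are the same circular molecule numbered from different start points. Neither annotates the rab6ba insert as a feature. Its position can be inferred as the roughly 630 bp unannotated interval between the attR2 and attL3 recombination sites, which define the 3' position in a three-fragment LR reaction. Recombination with a 5' entry clone (usually a promoter), a middle entry clone and a destination vector places rab6ba downstream of the middle element. When the middle clone is a fluorescent protein or other tag lacking a stop codon, the result is a fusion with the tag at the N-terminus of Rab6ba, consistent with the stated purpose of 3' tagging with rab6ba.

The entry clone has no eukaryotic promoter or polyadenylation signal annotated, so it is a building block rather than an expression construct. Backbone elements include the rrnB T1 and T2 terminators upstream of the cassette, which insulate it from read-through transcription. A T7 promoter and M13 forward and reverse primer sites flank the cassette and are useful for sequence verification. The plasmid belongs to a set of tools for in vivo cell biology in zebrafish, where such modules are assembled into transgenes to visualise or test Rab proteins.
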