LOCUS       Exported 3274 bp ds-DNA circular SYN 12-MAY-2021
DEFINITION  Multisite gateway vector for 3' tagging with rab6ba.
ACCESSION   .
VERSION     .
KEYWORDS    p3E-rab6ba
SOURCE      synthetic DNA construct
  ORGANISM  synthetic DNA construct
REFERENCE   1 (bases 1 to 3274)
  TITLE     Parton Lab Plasmids for in vivo cell biology in the zebrafish
REFERENCE   2 (bases 1 to 3274)
  AUTHORS   .
  TITLE     Direct Submission
  JOURNAL   Exported May 12, 2021 from SnapGene Server 1.1.58
            http://www.snapgene.com
FEATURES             Location/Qualifiers
     source          1..3274
                     /organism="synthetic DNA construct"
                     /mol_type="other DNA"
     primer_bind     92..109
                     /label=L4440
                     /note="L4440 vector, forward primer"
     terminator      268..295
                     /label=rrnB T2 terminator
                     /note="transcription terminator T2 from the E. coli rrnB
                     gene"
     terminator      387..473
                     /gene="Escherichia coli rrnB"
                     /label=rrnB T1 terminator
                     /note="transcription terminator T1 from the E. coli rrnB
                     gene"
     primer_bind     522..544
                     /label=M13/pUC Forward
                     /note="In lacZ gene"
     primer_bind     536..553
                     /label=M13 Forward
                     /note="In lacZ gene. Also called M13-F20 or M13 (-21)
                     Forward"
     primer_bind     537..553
                     /label=M13 fwd
                     /note="common sequencing primer, one of multiple similar
                     variants"
     protein_bind    complement(624..748)
                     /gene="mutant version of attR"
                     /label=attR2
                     /bound_moiety="LR Clonase(TM)"
                     /note="recombination site for the Gateway(R) LR reaction"
     protein_bind    complement(1383..1478)
                     /gene="mutant version of attL"
                     /label=attL3
                     /bound_moiety="LR Clonase(TM)"
                     /note="recombination site for the Gateway(R) LR reaction"
     primer_bind     complement(1515..1534)
                     /label=T7
                     /note="T7 promoter, forward primer"
     promoter        complement(1516..1534)
                     /label=T7 promoter
                     /note="promoter for bacteriophage T7 RNA polymerase"
     primer_bind     complement(1539..1555)
                     /label=M13 rev
                     /note="common sequencing primer, one of multiple similar
                     variants"
     primer_bind     complement(1539..1555)
                     /label=M13 Reverse
                     /note="In lacZ gene. Also called M13-rev"
     primer_bind     complement(1657..1676)
                     /label=pENTR-R
                     /note="pENTR vectors, reverse primer"
     CDS             1668..2477
                     /codon_start=1
                     /gene="aph(3')-Ia"
                     /product="aminoglycoside phosphotransferase"
                     /label=KanR
                     /note="confers resistance to kanamycin in bacteria or G418
                     (Geneticin(R)) in eukaryotes"
                     /translation="MSHIQRETSRPRLNSNMDADLYGYKWARDNVGQSGATIYRLYGKP
                     DAPELFLKHGKGSVANDVTDEMVRLNWLTEFMPLPTIKHFIRTPDDAWLLTTAIPGKTA
                     FQVLEEYPDSGENIVDALAVFLRRLHSIPVCNCPFNSDRVFRLAQAQSRMNNGLVDASD
                     FDDERNGWPVEQVWKEMHKLLPFSPDSVVTHGDFSLDNLIFDEGKLIGCIDVGRVGIAD
                     RYQDLAILWNCLGEFSPSLQKRLFQKYGIDNPDMNKLQFHLMLDEFF"
     primer_bind     complement(1735..1754)
                     /label=Kan-R
                     /note="Kanamycin resistance gene, reverse primer"
     rep_origin      2624..3212
                     /direction=RIGHT
                     /label=ori
                     /note="high-copy-number ColE1/pMB1/pBR322/pUC origin of
                     replication"
     primer_bind     3113..3132
                     /label=pBR322ori-F
                     /note="pBR322 origin, forward primer"
ORIGIN
        1 ctttcctgcg ttatcccctg attctgtgga taaccgtatt accgcctttg agtgagctga
       61 taccgctcgc cgcagccgaa cgaccgagcg cagcgagtca gtgagcgagg aagcggaaga
      121 gcgcccaata cgcaaaccgc ctctccccgc gcgttggccg attcattaat gcagctggca
      181 cgacaggttt cccgactgga aagcgggcag tgagcgcaac gcaattaata cgcgtaccgc
      241 tagccaggaa gagtttgtag aaacgcaaaa aggccatccg tcaggatggc cttctgctta
      301 gtttgatgcc tggcagttta tggcgggcgt cctgcccgcc accctccggg ccgttgcttc
      361 acaacgttca aatccgctcc cggcggattt gtcctactca ggagagcgtt caccgacaaa
      421 caacagataa aacgaaaggc ccagtcttcc gactgagcct ttcgttttat ttgatgcctg
      481 gcagttccct actctcgcgt taacgctagc atggatgttt tcccagtcac gacgttgtaa
      541 aacgacggcc agtcttaagc tcgggccctg cagctctaga gctcgaattc tacaggtcac
      601 taataccatc taagtagttg gttcatagtg actgcatatg ttgtgtttta cagtattatg
      661 tagtctgttt tttatgcaaa atctaattta atatattgat atttatatca ttttacgttt
      721 ctcgttcaac tttcttgtac aaagtggtgt ctgtgggaaa tgactttgga aaccctttaa
      781 ggaaattcaa actcgtcttt cttggagagc aaagcgtggg gaagacttcc ctgatcacac
      841 gcttcatgta tgacagcttt gacaacacat atcaggctac aattggaatc gacttcctgt
      901 caaaaaccat gtatttggag gacagaacgg ttcggttgca gttgtgggac acggcaggcc
      961 aggaacgttt taggagcctc atcccgagct atataagaga ttccactgta gctgtggtgg
     1021 tgtatgacat cacaaatgtg aattcgtttc aacaaacttc caaatggatc gatgacgtga
     1081 gaacggagcg aggaagtgat gtcatcatca tgctggtggg caataaaaca gatctggcag
     1141 ataagaggca gatcacgatt gaggagggag agcagagggc caaagagctg agtgtgatgt
     1201 ttatcgagac cagcgccaag acgggttaca acgtcaagca gctgtttcga cgtgtggcag
     1261 ctgcccttcc aggaatggag agcatgcagg agacaagcaa agaaggcatg atcgacatta
     1321 aattggacaa accacaggag cctccaacca ctgaaggcgg atgttcctgt taataactca
     1381 cacaacttta ttatacaaag ttggcattat aaaaaagcat tgcttatcaa tttgttgcaa
     1441 cgaacaggtc actatcagtc aaaataaaat cattatttgg agctccatgg tagcgttaac
     1501 gcggccgcga tatcccctat agtgagtcgt attacatggt catagctgtt tcctggcagc
     1561 tctggcccgt gtctcaaaat ctctgatgtt acattgcaca agataaaaat atatcatcat
     1621 gaacaataaa actgtctgct tacataaaca gtaatacaag gggtgttatg agccatattc
     1681 aacgggaaac gtcgaggccg cgattaaatt ccaacatgga tgctgattta tatgggtata
     1741 aatgggctcg cgataatgtc gggcaatcag gtgcgacaat ctatcgcttg tatgggaagc
     1801 ccgatgcgcc agagttgttt ctgaaacatg gcaaaggtag cgttgccaat gatgttacag
     1861 atgagatggt cagactaaac tggctgacgg aatttatgcc tcttccgacc atcaagcatt
     1921 ttatccgtac tcctgatgat gcatggttac tcaccactgc gatccccgga aaaacagcat
     1981 tccaggtatt agaagaatat cctgattcag gtgaaaatat tgttgatgcg ctggcagtgt
     2041 tcctgcgccg gttgcattcg attcctgttt gtaattgtcc ttttaacagc gatcgcgtat
     2101 ttcgtctcgc tcaggcgcaa tcacgaatga ataacggttt ggttgatgcg agtgattttg
     2161 atgacgagcg taatggctgg cctgttgaac aagtctggaa agaaatgcat aaacttttgc
     2221 cattctcacc ggattcagtc gtcactcatg gtgatttctc acttgataac cttatttttg
     2281 acgaggggaa attaataggt tgtattgatg ttggacgagt cggaatcgca gaccgatacc
     2341 aggatcttgc catcctatgg aactgcctcg gtgagttttc tccttcatta cagaaacggc
     2401 tttttcaaaa atatggtatt gataatcctg atatgaataa attgcagttt catttgatgc
     2461 tcgatgagtt tttctaatca gaattggtta attggttgta acactggcag agcattacgc
     2521 tgacttgacg ggacggcgca agctcatgac caaaatccct taacgtgagt tacgcgtcgt
     2581 tccactgagc gtcagacccc gtagaaaaga tcaaaggatc ttcttgagat cctttttttc
     2641 tgcgcgtaat ctgctgcttg caaacaaaaa aaccaccgct accagcggtg gtttgtttgc
     2701 cggatcaaga gctaccaact ctttttccga aggtaactgg cttcagcaga gcgcagatac
     2761 caaatactgt ccttctagtg tagccgtagt taggccacca cttcaagaac tctgtagcac
     2821 cgcctacata cctcgctctg ctaatcctgt taccagtggc tgctgccagt ggcgataagt
     2881 cgtgtcttac cgggttggac tcaagacgat agttaccgga taaggcgcag cggtcgggct
     2941 gaacgggggg ttcgtgcaca cagcccagct tggagcgaac gacctacacc gaactgagat
     3001 acctacagcg tgagcattga gaaagcgcca cgcttcccga agggagaaag gcggacaggt
     3061 atccggtaag cggcagggtc ggaacaggag agcgcacgag ggagcttcca gggggaaacg
     3121 cctggtatct ttatagtcct gtcgggtttc gccacctctg acttgagcgt cgatttttgt
     3181 gatgctcgtc aggggggcgg agcctatgga aaaacgccag caacgcggcc tttttacggt
     3241 tcctggcctt ttgctggcct tttgctcaca tgtt
//
