LOCUS       Exported 3274 bp ds-DNA circular SYN 12-MAY-2021
DEFINITION  Multisite gateway vector for 3' tagging with rab6ba.
ACCESSION   .
VERSION     .
KEYWORDS    p3E-rab6ba
SOURCE      synthetic DNA construct
  ORGANISM  synthetic DNA construct
REFERENCE   1 (bases 1 to 3274)
  TITLE     Parton Lab Plasmids for in vivo cell biology in the zebrafish
REFERENCE   2 (bases 1 to 3274)
  AUTHORS   .
  TITLE     Direct Submission
  JOURNAL   Exported May 12, 2021 from SnapGene Server 1.1.58
            http://www.snapgene.com
FEATURES             Location/Qualifiers
     source          1..3274
                     /organism="synthetic DNA construct"
                     /mol_type="other DNA"
     protein_bind    complement(1..125)
                     /gene="mutant version of attR"
                     /label=attR2
                     /bound_moiety="LR Clonase(TM)"
                     /note="recombination site for the Gateway(R) LR reaction"
     protein_bind    complement(760..855)
                     /gene="mutant version of attL"
                     /label=attL3
                     /bound_moiety="LR Clonase(TM)"
                     /note="recombination site for the Gateway(R) LR reaction"
     primer_bind     complement(892..911)
                     /label=T7
                     /note="T7 promoter, forward primer"
     promoter        complement(893..911)
                     /label=T7 promoter
                     /note="promoter for bacteriophage T7 RNA polymerase"
     primer_bind     complement(916..932)
                     /label=M13 rev
                     /note="common sequencing primer, one of multiple similar
                     variants"
     primer_bind     complement(916..932)
                     /label=M13 Reverse
                     /note="In lacZ gene. Also called M13-rev"
     primer_bind     complement(1034..1053)
                     /label=pENTR-R
                     /note="pENTR vectors, reverse primer"
     CDS             1045..1854
                     /codon_start=1
                     /gene="aph(3')-Ia"
                     /product="aminoglycoside phosphotransferase"
                     /label=KanR
                     /note="confers resistance to kanamycin in bacteria or G418
                     (Geneticin(R)) in eukaryotes"
                     /translation="MSHIQRETSRPRLNSNMDADLYGYKWARDNVGQSGATIYRLYGKP
                     DAPELFLKHGKGSVANDVTDEMVRLNWLTEFMPLPTIKHFIRTPDDAWLLTTAIPGKTA
                     FQVLEEYPDSGENIVDALAVFLRRLHSIPVCNCPFNSDRVFRLAQAQSRMNNGLVDASD
                     FDDERNGWPVEQVWKEMHKLLPFSPDSVVTHGDFSLDNLIFDEGKLIGCIDVGRVGIAD
                     RYQDLAILWNCLGEFSPSLQKRLFQKYGIDNPDMNKLQFHLMLDEFF"
     primer_bind     complement(1112..1131)
                     /label=Kan-R
                     /note="Kanamycin resistance gene, reverse primer"
     rep_origin      2001..2589
                     /direction=RIGHT
                     /label=ori
                     /note="high-copy-number ColE1/pMB1/pBR322/pUC origin of
                     replication"
     primer_bind     2490..2509
                     /label=pBR322ori-F
                     /note="pBR322 origin, forward primer"
     primer_bind     2743..2760
                     /label=L4440
                     /note="L4440 vector, forward primer"
     terminator      2919..2946
                     /label=rrnB T2 terminator
                     /note="transcription terminator T2 from the E. coli rrnB
                     gene"
     terminator      3038..3124
                     /gene="Escherichia coli rrnB"
                     /label=rrnB T1 terminator
                     /note="transcription terminator T1 from the E. coli rrnB
                     gene"
     primer_bind     3173..3195
                     /label=M13/pUC Forward
                     /note="In lacZ gene"
     primer_bind     3187..3204
                     /label=M13 Forward
                     /note="In lacZ gene. Also called M13-F20 or M13 (-21)
                     Forward"
     primer_bind     3188..3204
                     /label=M13 fwd
                     /note="common sequencing primer, one of multiple similar
                     variants"
ORIGIN
        1 catagtgact gcatatgttg tgttttacag tattatgtag tctgtttttt atgcaaaatc
       61 taatttaata tattgatatt tatatcattt tacgtttctc gttcaacttt cttgtacaaa
      121 gtggtgtctg tgggaaatga ctttggaaac cctttaagga aattcaaact cgtctttctt
      181 ggagagcaaa gcgtggggaa gacttccctg atcacacgct tcatgtatga cagctttgac
      241 aacacatatc aggctacaat tggaatcgac ttcctgtcaa aaaccatgta tttggaggac
      301 agaacggttc ggttgcagtt gtgggacacg gcaggccagg aacgttttag gagcctcatc
      361 ccgagctata taagagattc cactgtagct gtggtggtgt atgacatcac aaatgtgaat
      421 tcgtttcaac aaacttccaa atggatcgat gacgtgagaa cggagcgagg aagtgatgtc
      481 atcatcatgc tggtgggcaa taaaacagat ctggcagata agaggcagat cacgattgag
      541 gagggagagc agagggccaa agagctgagt gtgatgttta tcgagaccag cgccaagacg
      601 ggttacaacg tcaagcagct gtttcgacgt gtggcagctg cccttccagg aatggagagc
      661 atgcaggaga caagcaaaga aggcatgatc gacattaaat tggacaaacc acaggagcct
      721 ccaaccactg aaggcggatg ttcctgttaa taactcacac aactttatta tacaaagttg
      781 gcattataaa aaagcattgc ttatcaattt gttgcaacga acaggtcact atcagtcaaa
      841 ataaaatcat tatttggagc tccatggtag cgttaacgcg gccgcgatat cccctatagt
      901 gagtcgtatt acatggtcat agctgtttcc tggcagctct ggcccgtgtc tcaaaatctc
      961 tgatgttaca ttgcacaaga taaaaatata tcatcatgaa caataaaact gtctgcttac
     1021 ataaacagta atacaagggg tgttatgagc catattcaac gggaaacgtc gaggccgcga
     1081 ttaaattcca acatggatgc tgatttatat gggtataaat gggctcgcga taatgtcggg
     1141 caatcaggtg cgacaatcta tcgcttgtat gggaagcccg atgcgccaga gttgtttctg
     1201 aaacatggca aaggtagcgt tgccaatgat gttacagatg agatggtcag actaaactgg
     1261 ctgacggaat ttatgcctct tccgaccatc aagcatttta tccgtactcc tgatgatgca
     1321 tggttactca ccactgcgat ccccggaaaa acagcattcc aggtattaga agaatatcct
     1381 gattcaggtg aaaatattgt tgatgcgctg gcagtgttcc tgcgccggtt gcattcgatt
     1441 cctgtttgta attgtccttt taacagcgat cgcgtatttc gtctcgctca ggcgcaatca
     1501 cgaatgaata acggtttggt tgatgcgagt gattttgatg acgagcgtaa tggctggcct
     1561 gttgaacaag tctggaaaga aatgcataaa cttttgccat tctcaccgga ttcagtcgtc
     1621 actcatggtg atttctcact tgataacctt atttttgacg aggggaaatt aataggttgt
     1681 attgatgttg gacgagtcgg aatcgcagac cgataccagg atcttgccat cctatggaac
     1741 tgcctcggtg agttttctcc ttcattacag aaacggcttt ttcaaaaata tggtattgat
     1801 aatcctgata tgaataaatt gcagtttcat ttgatgctcg atgagttttt ctaatcagaa
     1861 ttggttaatt ggttgtaaca ctggcagagc attacgctga cttgacggga cggcgcaagc
     1921 tcatgaccaa aatcccttaa cgtgagttac gcgtcgttcc actgagcgtc agaccccgta
     1981 gaaaagatca aaggatcttc ttgagatcct ttttttctgc gcgtaatctg ctgcttgcaa
     2041 acaaaaaaac caccgctacc agcggtggtt tgtttgccgg atcaagagct accaactctt
     2101 tttccgaagg taactggctt cagcagagcg cagataccaa atactgttct tctagtgtag
     2161 ccgtagttag gccaccactt caagaactct gtagcaccgc ctacatacct cgctctgcta
     2221 atcctgttac cagtggctgc tgccagtggc gataagtcgt gtcttaccgg gttggactca
     2281 agacgatagt taccggataa ggcgcagcgg tcgggctgaa cggggggttc gtgcacacag
     2341 cccagcttgg agcgaacgac ctacaccgaa ctgagatacc tacagcgtga gctatgagaa
     2401 agcgccacgc ttcccgaagg gagaaaggcg gacaggtatc cggtaagcgg cagggtcgga
     2461 acaggagagc gcacgaggga gcttccaggg ggaaacgcct ggtatcttta tagtcctgtc
     2521 gggtttcgcc acctctgact tgagcgtcga tttttgtgat gctcgtcagg ggggcggagc
     2581 ctatggaaaa acgccagcaa cgcggccttt ttacggttcc tggccttttg ctggcctttt
     2641 gctcacatgt tctttcctgc gttatcccct gattctgtgg ataaccgtat taccgccttt
     2701 gagtgagctg ataccgctcg ccgcagccga acgaccgagc gcagcgagtc agtgagcgag
     2761 gaagcggaag agcgcccaat acgcaaaccg cctctccccg cgcgttggcc gattcattaa
     2821 tgcagctggc acgacaggtt tcccgactgg aaagcgggca gtgagcgcaa cgcaattaat
     2881 acgcgtaccg ctagccagga agagtttgta gaaacgcaaa aaggccatcc gtcaggatgg
     2941 ccttctgctt agtttgatgc ctggcagttt atggcgggcg tcctgcccgc caccctccgg
     3001 gccgttgctt cacaacgttc aaatccgctc ccggcggatt tgtcctactc aggagagcgt
     3061 tcaccgacaa acaacagata aaacgaaagg cccagtcttc cgactgagcc tttcgtttta
     3121 tttgatgcct ggcagttccc tactctcgcg ttaacgctag catggatgtt ttcccagtca
     3181 cgacgttgta aaacgacggc cagtcttaag ctcgggccct gcagctctag agctcgaatt
     3241 ctacaggtca ctaataccat ctaagtagtt ggtt
//
